Addgene plasmid #20378: pET28a-EgC*
Depositing lab: Andrew Lee. Depositing organization: University of North Carolina at Chapel Hill. Publication: Increased rigidity of eglin c at acidic pH: evidence from NMR spin relaxation and MD simulations. Hu H, Clarkson MW, Hermans J, Lee AL. Biochemistry. 2003 Dec 2. 42(47):13856-68. 10.1021/bi035015z PubMed 14636053.
Backbone
  Vector backbone: pET28a
  Backbone manufacturer: Novagen
  Backbone size w/o insert (bp): 5367
  Vector type: Bacterial Expression
Growth in bacteria
  Bacterial resistance: Kanamycin, 50 μg/mL
  Growth temperature: 37°C
  Growth strain: DH5alpha
  Copy number: Low Copy
Gene/Insert
  Gene/Insert name: Eglin C wt*
  Species: Leech
  Insert size (bp): 216
  Mutation: F10W
  GenBank ID: X00802
  Cloning method: Restriction Enzyme; 5′ cloning site NcoI (unknown if destroyed)
  Sequencing primers: 5′ T7; 3′ T7 Terminal
Resource information
  A portion of this plasmid was derived from a plasmid made by: Dr Marshall Edgell (UNC Microbiology and Immunology)
Terms and licenses: Academic/Nonprofit Terms; Industry Terms: Not Available to Industry
Depositor comments: PDZ2 was amplified out of hPTP1e cDNA and ligated into pET21a between sites NdeI (5') and BamHI (3') IMPORTANT: Please note that the His tag in this Pet28 vector is NOT in frame with the Eglin C
How to cite: pET28a-EgC* was a gift from Andrew Lee (Addgene plasmid # 20378 ; http://n2t.net/addgene:20378 ; RRID:Addgene_20378)
