[The description below was written by a language model from this plasmid's Addgene catalogue record and pLannotate feature annotations shown in this document.]
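Description:
pET28a-EgC* is a bacterial expression plasmid built on the Novagen pET28a backbone for producing eglin c, the small elastase/cathepsin G inhibitor from the medicinal leech (Hirudo medicinalis), in E. coli. The 216 bp insert encodes a variant carrying the F10W substitution, designated "wt*" in the record. It was introduced by restriction cloning with NcoI at the 5′ end; the 3′ site is not stated.

The coding sequence sits downstream of a T7 promoter with an adjacent lac operator and the T7 gene 10 ribosome binding site, and it is followed by a T7 terminator. The plasmid also carries lacI under its own promoter. Transcription therefore depends on a host that supplies T7 RNA polymerase, and it stays repressed until relieved by IPTG or lactose. The depositor states that the vector's His tag is not in frame with eglin c, so the protein is expected to be made untagged. Between the insert and the terminator, the annotation finds a histidine-tag fragment and a short galK-like fragment, which appear to be untranslated remnants rather than part of the product.

Selection is by kanamycin through the aph(3′)-Ia gene. Replication uses a pBR322-type origin accompanied by rop and bom, consistent with the low-copy designation, and an f1 origin is also present. The short TcR fragments flanking lacI are typical backbone remnants.

The associated publication points to use in preparing eglin c for NMR spin relaxation and dynamics studies. One depositor comment describes PDZ2 cloned into pET21a, which does not match this construct and seems to belong to a different plasmid.
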