Features (pLannotate 1.2.2; 20 found; start..end, strand, type, name):
     26..73      -  terminator     T7 terminator: transcription terminator for bacteriophage T7 RNA polymerase
     81..130     -  CDS            SET1 (fragment): solubility-enhancement tag derived from T7 phage gene 10B
    140..157     -  CDS            9xHis (fragment): 9xHis affinity tag
    202..327     -  CDS            galK (fragment): GAL1_ECOLI - Also known as galA. Experimental evidence at protein level: Swiss-Prot protein existence level 1. Catalyzes the transfer of the gamma-phosphate of ATP to D- galactose to form alpha-D-galactose-1-phosphate (Gal-1-P). To a lesser extent, is also able to phosphorylate 2-deoxy-D-galactose and D- galactosamine. Is not able to use D-galacturonic acid, D-talose, L- altrose, and L-glucose as substrates. From Escherichia coli (strain K12).
    342..551     -  CDS            ICIC_HIRME: Experimental evidence at protein level: Swiss-Prot protein existence level 1. Inhibits both elastase and cathepsin G. From Hirudo medicinalis (Medicinal leech).
    561..581     -  RBS            RBS (fragment): efficient ribosome binding site from bacteriophage T7 gene 10 (Olins and Rangwala, 1989)
    596..620     -  protein_bind   lac operator: The lac repressor binds to the lac operator to inhibit transcription in E. coli. This inhibition can be relieved by adding lactose or isopropyl-β-D-thiogalactopyranoside (IPTG). lac repressor encoded by lacI
    621..639     -  promoter       T7 promoter: promoter for bacteriophage T7 RNA polymerase
    661..940     +  CDS            TcR (fragment): tetracycline efflux protein; tet; confers resistance to tetracycline
    948..1025    +  promoter       lacI promoter: lacI
   1026..2108    +  CDS            lacI: lac repressor; lacI; The lac repressor binds to the lac operator to inhibit transcription in E. coli. This inhibition can be relieved by adding lactose or isopropyl-β-D-thiogalactopyranoside (IPTG).
   2121..2142    +  protein_bind   CAP binding site: CAP binding activates transcription in the presence of cAMP. E. coli catabolite activator protein
   2157..2448    +  CDS            TcR (fragment): tetracycline efflux protein; tet; confers resistance to tetracycline
   2520..2900    -  CDS            YPB1_ECOLX: Protein predicted: Swiss-Prot protein existence level 4. From Escherichia coli.
   2917..3108    +  CDS            rop: Rop protein, which maintains plasmids at low copy number; rop
   3210..3352    +  misc_feature   bom: basis of mobility region from pBR322
   3538..4126    -  rep_origin     ori: high-copy-number ColE1/pMB1/pBR322/pUC origin of replication
   4248..5063    +  CDS            KanR: aminoglycoside phosphotransferase; aph(3')-Ia; confers resistance to kanamycin in bacteria or G418 (Geneticin®) in eukaryotes
   5072..5129    -  promoter       AmpR promoter (fragment): bla
   5156..5611    -  rep_origin     f1 ori (sequence partly withheld): f1 bacteriophage origin of replication; arrow indicates direction of (+) strand synthesis
>Addgene plasmid #20378 | pET28a-EgC* | depositor full sequence | sequence record 9589 | Author sequence
ATCCGGATATAGTTCCTCCTTTCAGCAAAAAACCCCTCAAGACCCGTTTAGAGGCCCCAAGGGGTTATGC
TAGTTATTGCTCAGCGGTGGCAGCAGCCAACTCAGCTTCCTTTCGGGCTTTGTTAGCAGCCGGATCTCAG
TGGTGGTGGTGGTGGTGCTCGAGTGCGGCCGCAAGCTTGTCGACGGAGCTCGAATTCGCCACACGCGAAC
TTTACGGTCATCGCGTGGTGCACAACTGATCACGGTTTGATAATCAATCGCGCAGGGCAGAACGAAACCG
TCGTTGTAGTCGGTGTGTTCACCAATCAAATTCACGCGGCCAGGCGATTAATTAATTACTAACCTACGTG
AGGAACATGATTAACAACGTTAGTACCTGGGTTGTAGAAAACGCGTACACGGTTGTAACGAAGGTCCAGA
GTAACAGGAGAACCTTCCGGCAGGAAGTAGACGTCGTATTGTGGGTAATGCAGAGTGAAGTATTCACGAG
CCTGGTCGACAGTTTTACCAACAACCTCGGGCCAAGACTTAAGTTCAGAACCAAATTCAGTCATGGTATA
TCCTTCTTAAAGTTAAACAAAATTATTTCTAGAGGGGAATTGTTAGCCGCTCACAATTCCCCTATAGTGA
GTCGTATTAATTTCGCGGGATCGAGATCTCGATCCTCTACGCCGGACGCATCGTGGCCGGCATCACCGGC
GCCACAGGTGCGGTTGCTGGCGCCTATATCGCCGACATCACCGATGGGGAAGATCGGGCTCGCCACTTCG
GGCTCATGAGCGCTTGTTTCGGCGTGGGTATGGTGGCAGGCCCCGTGGCCGGGGGACTGTTGGGCGCCAT
CTCCTTGCATGCACCATTCCTTGCGGCGGCGGTGCTCAACGGCCTCAACCTACTACTGGGCTGCTTCCTA
ATGCAGGAGTCGCATAAGGGAGAGCGTCGAGATCCCGGACACCATCGAATGGCGCAAAACCTTTCGCGGT
ATGGCATGATAGCGCCCGGAAGAGAGTCAATTCAGGGTGGTGAATGTGAAACCAGTAACGTTATACGATG
TCGCAGAGTATGCCGGTGTCTCTTATCAGACCGTTTCCCGCGTGGTGAACCAGGCCAGCCACGTTTCTGC
GAAAACGCGGGAAAAAGTGGAAGCGGCGATGGCGGAGCTGAATTACATTCCCAACCGCGTGGCACAACAA
CTGGCGGGCAAACAGTCGTTGCTGATTGGCGTTGCCACCTCCAGTCTGGCCCTGCACGCGCCGTCGCAAA
TTGTCGCGGCGATTAAATCTCGCGCCGATCAACTGGGTGCCAGCGTGGTGGTGTCGATGGTAGAACGAAG
CGGCGTCGAAGCCTGTAAAGCGGCGGTGCACAATCTTCTCGCGCAACGCGTCAGTGGGCTGATCATTAAC
TATCCGCTGGATGACCAGGATGCCATTGCTGTGGAAGCTGCCTGCACTAATGTTCCGGCGTTATTTCTTG
ATGTCTCTGACCAGACACCCATCAACAGTATTATTTTCTCCCATGAAGACGGTACGCGACTGGGCGTGGA
GCATCTGGTCGCATTGGGTCACCAGCAAATCGCGCTGTTAGCGGGCCCATTAAGTTCTGTCTCGGCGCGT
CTGCGTCTGGCTGGCTGGCATAAATATCTCACTCGCAATCAAATTCAGCCGATAGCGGAACGGGAAGGCG
ACTGGAGTGCCATGTCCGGTTTTCAACAAACCATGCAAATGCTGAATGAGGGCATCGTTCCCACTGCGAT
GCTGGTTGCCAACGATCAGATGGCGCTGGGCGCAATGCGCGCCATTACCGAGTCCGGGCTGCGCGTTGGT
GCGGATATCTCGGTAGTGGGATACGACGATACCGAAGACAGCTCATGTTATATCCCGCCGTTAACCACCA
TCAAACAGGATTTTCGCCTGCTGGGGCAAACCAGCGTGGACCGCTTGCTGCAACTCTCTCAGGGCCAGGC
GGTGAAGGGCAATCAGCTGTTGCCCGTCTCACTGGTGAAAAGAAAAACCACCCTGGCGCCCAATACGCAA
ACCGCCTCTCCCCGCGCGTTGGCCGATTCATTAATGCAGCTGGCACGACAGGTTTCCCGACTGGAAAGCG
GGCAGTGAGCGCAACGCAATTAATGTAAGTTAGCTCACTCATTAGGCACCGGGATCTCGACCGATGCCCT
TGAGAGCCTTCAACCCAGTCAGCTCCTTCCGGTGGGCGCGGGGCATGACTATCGTCGCCGCACTTATGAC
TGTCTTCTTTATCATGCAACTCGTAGGACAGGTGCCGGCAGCGCTCTGGGTCATTTTCGGCGAGGACCGC
TTTCGCTGGAGCGCGACGATGATCGGCCTGTCGCTTGCGGTATTCGGAATCTTGCACGCCCTCGCTCAAG
CCTTCGTCACTGGTCCCGCCACCAAACGTTTCGGCGAGAAGCAGGCCATTATCGCCGGCATGGCGGCCCC
ACGGGTGCGCATGATCGTGCTCCTGTCGTTGAGGACCCGGCTAGGCTGGCGGGGTTGCCTTACTGGTTAG
CAGAATGAATCACCGATACGCGAGCGAACGTGAAGCGACTGCTGCTGCAAAACGTCTGCGACCTGAGCAA
CAACATGAATGGTCTTCGGTTTCCGTGTTTCGTAAAGTCTGGAAACGCGGAAGTCAGCGCCCTGCACCAT
TATGTTCCGGATCTGCATCGCAGGATGCTGCTGGCTACCCTGTGGAACACCTACATCTGTATTAACGAAG
CGCTGGCATTGACCCTGAGTGATTTTTCTCTGGTCCCGCCGCATCCATACCGCCAGTTGTTTACCCTCAC
AACGTTCCAGTAACCGGGCATGTTCATCATCAGTAACCCGTATCGTGAGCATCCTCTCTCGTTTCATCGG
TATCATTACCCCCATGAACAGAAATCCCCCTTACACGGAGGCATCAGTGACCAAACAGGAAAAAACCGCC
CTTAACATGGCCCGCTTTATCAGAAGCCAGACATTAACGCTTCTGGAGAAACTCAACGAGCTGGACGCGG
ATGAACAGGCAGACATCTGTGAATCGCTTCACGACCACGCTGATGAGCTTTACCGCAGCTGCCTCGCGCG
TTTCGGTGATGACGGTGAAAACCTCTGACACATGCAGCTCCCGGAGACGGTCACAGCTTGTCTGTAAGCG
GATGCCGGGAGCAGACAAGCCCGTCAGGGCGCGTCAGCGGGTGTTGGCGGGTGTCGGGGCGCAGCCATGA
CCCAGTCACGTAGCGATAGCGGAGTGTATACTGGCTTAACTATGCGGCATCAGAGCAGATTGTACTGAGA
GTGCACCATATATGCGGTGTGAAATACCGCACAGATGCGTAAGGAGAAAATACCGCATCAGGCGCTCTTC
CGCTTCCTCGCTCACTGACTCGCTGCGCTCGGTCGTTCGGCTGCGGCGAGCGGTATCAGCTCACTCAAAG
GCGGTAATACGGTTATCCACAGAATCAGGGGATAACGCAGGAAAGAACATGTGAGCAAAAGGCCAGCAAA
AGGCCAGGAACCGTAAAAAGGCCGCGTTGCTGGCGTTTTTCCATAGGCTCCGCCCCCCTGACGAGCATCA
CAAAAATCGACGCTCAAGTCAGAGGTGGCGAAACCCGACAGGACTATAAAGATACCAGGCGTTTCCCCCT
GGAAGCTCCCTCGTGCGCTCTCCTGTTCCGACCCTGCCGCTTACCGGATACCTGTCCGCCTTTCTCCCTT
CGGGAAGCGTGGCGCTTTCTCATAGCTCACGCTGTAGGTATCTCAGTTCGGTGTAGGTCGTTCGCTCCAA
GCTGGGCTGTGTGCACGAACCCCCCGTTCAGCCCGACCGCTGCGCCTTATCCGGTAACTATCGTCTTGAG
TCCAACCCGGTAAGACACGACTTATCGCCACTGGCAGCAGCCACTGGTAACAGGATTAGCAGAGCGAGGT
ATGTAGGCGGTGCTACAGAGTTCTTGAAGTGGTGGCCTAACTACGGCTACACTAGAAGGACAGTATTTGG
TATCTGCGCTCTGCTGAAGCCAGTTACCTTCGGAAAAAGAGTTGGTAGCTCTTGATCCGGCAAACAAACC
ACCGCTGGTAGCGGTGGTTTTTTTGTTTGCAAGCAGCAGATTACGCGCAGAAAAAAAGGATCTCAAGAAG
ATCCTTTGATCTTTTCTACGGGGTCTGACGCTCAGTGGAACGAAAACTCACGTTAAGGGATTTTGGTCAT
GAACAATAAAACTGTCTGCTTACATAAACAGTAATACAAGGGGTGTTATGAGCCATATTCAACGGGAAAC
GTCTTGCTCTAGGCCGCGATTAAATTCCAACATGGATGCTGATTTATATGGGTATAAATGGGCTCGCGAT
AATGTCGGGCAATCAGGTGCGACAATCTATCGATTGTATGGGAAGCCCGATGCGCCAGAGTTGTTTCTGA
AACATGGCAAAGGTAGCGTTGCCAATGATGTTACAGATGAGATGGTCAGACTAAACTGGCTGACGGAATT
TATGCCTCTTCCGACCATCAAGCATTTTATCCGTACTCCTGATGATGCATGGTTACTCACCACTGCGATC
CCCGGGAAAACAGCATTCCAGGTATTAGAAGAATATCCTGATTCAGGTGAAAATATTGTTGATGCGCTGG
CAGTGTTCCTGCGCCGGTTGCATTCGATTCCTGTTTGTAATTGTCCTTTTAACAGCGATCGCGTATTTCG
TCTCGCTCAGGCGCAATCACGAATGAATAACGGTTTGGTTGATGCGAGTGATTTTGATGACGAGCGTAAT
GGCTGGCCTGTTGAACAAGTCTGGAAAGAAATGCATAAACTTTTGCCATTCTCACCGGATTCAGTCGTCA
CTCATGGTGATTTCTCACTTGATAACCTTATTTTTGACGAGGGGAAATTAATAGGTTGTATTGATGTTGG
ACGAGTCGGAATCGCAGACCGATACCAGGATCTTGCCATCCTATGGAACTGCCTCGGTGAGTTTTCTCCT
TCATTACAGAAACGGCTTTTTCAAAAATATGGTATTGATAATCCTGATATGAATAAATTGCAGTTTCATT
TGATGCTCGATGAGTTTTTCTAAGAATTAATTCATGAGCGGATACATATTTGAATGTATTTAGAAAAATA
AACAAATAGGGGTTCCGCGCACATTTCCCCGAAAAGTGCCACCTGAAATTGTAAACGTTAATATTTTGTT
AAAATTCGCGTTAAATTTTTGTTAAATCAGCTCATTTTTTAACCAATAGGCCGAAATCGGCAAAATCCCT
TATAAATCAAAAGAATAGACCGAGATAGGGT
[37 nt withheld, positions 5282-5318]
AAAGAACGTGGACTCCAACGTCAAAGG
[49 nt withheld, positions 5346-5394]
T
[91 nt withheld, positions 5396-5486]
G
[124 nt withheld, positions 5488-5611]
CCCATTCGCCA
