>Addgene plasmid #20378 | pET28a-EgC* | addgene partial sequence | sequence record 26229 | 20378 with T7-term
CNTTCGGGCTTTGTTAGCAGCCGGATCTCAGTGGTGGTGGTGGTGGTGCTCGACGGAGCTCGAATTCGCC
ACACGCGAACTTTACGGTCATCGCGTGGTGCACAACTGATCACGGTTTGATAATCAATCGCGCAGGGCAG
AACGAAACCGTCGTTGTAGTCGGTGTGTTCACCAATCAAATTCACGCGGCCAGGCGATTAATTAATTACT
AACCTACGTGAGGAACATGATTAACAACGTTAGTACCTGGGTTGTAGAAAACGCGTACACGGTTGTAACG
AAGGTCCAGAGTAACAGGAGAACCTTCCGGCAGGAAGTAGACGTCGTATTGTGGGTAATGCAGAGTGAAG
TATTCACGAGCCTGGTCGACAGTTTTACCAACAACCTCGGGCCAAGACTTAAGTTCAGAACCAAATTCAG
TCATGGTATATCCTTCTTAAAGTTAAACAAAATTATTTCTAGAGGGGAATTGTTATCCGCTCACAATTCC
CCTATAGTGAGTCGTATTAATTTCGTGGGATCGAGATCTCGATCCTCTACGCCGGACGCATCGTGGCCGG
CATCACCGGCGCCACAGGTGCGGTTGCTGGCGCCTATATCGCCGACATCACCGATGGGGAAGATCGGGCT
CGCCACTTCGGGCTCATGAGCGCTTGTTTCGGCGTGGGTATGGTGGCAGGCCCCGTGGCCGGGGGACTGT
GGGGNGCCATCTCCTTGCATGCNNNATTCCTTGCGGCGGCGGTGCTCAACGGNCTCAACCTACTACTGGG
CTGCTTCCTAANGCNGNANTCGNA
